Addgene plasmid #208187: pSC101-GFPmut2-mScarlet-I TAA
Purpose: nonsense mistranslation, TAA stop
Depositing lab: Tanel Tenson. Depositing organization: University of Tartu. Publication: Fluorescent reporters give new insights into antibiotics-induced nonsense and frameshift mistranslation. Hinnu M, Putrins M, Kogermann K, Kaldalu N, Tenson T. Sci Rep. 2024 Mar 22;14(1):6883. doi: 10.1038/s41598-024-57597-8. PubMed 38519558.
Backbone
  Vector backbone: pSC101
  Backbone size w/o insert (bp): 3968
  Total vector size (bp): 5626
  Vector type: Bacterial Expression ; reporter
Growth in bacteria
  Bacterial resistance: Ampicillin, 100 μg/mL
  Growth temperature: 37°C
  Growth strain: DH5alpha
  Copy number: Low Copy
Gene/Insert 1
  Gene/Insert name: GFPmut2
  Species: Synthetic
  Insert size (bp): 725
  Promoter: Ptet+dnaK P1
  Cloning method: Ligation Independent Cloning
  Sequencing primers: 5′ ctcatgtttgacagcttatcatcgataagc
Gene/Insert 2
  Gene/Insert name: mScarlet-I
  Species: Synthetic
  Insert size (bp): 702
  Mutation: Insertion 6TAA*(stop) 7AGT(Ser)
  Promoter: Ptet+dnaK P1
  Cloning method: Ligation Independent Cloning
  Sequencing primers: 5′ ACATGGTCCTTCTTGAGTTTGTAACAGC
Terms and licenses: Academic/Nonprofit Terms; Industry Terms: Not Available to Industry
How to cite: pSC101-GFPmut2-mScarlet-I TAA was a gift from Tanel Tenson (Addgene plasmid # 208187 ; http://n2t.net/addgene:208187 ; RRID:Addgene_208187)
