[The description below was written by a language model from this plasmid's Addgene catalogue record and pLannotate feature annotations shown in this document.]
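Description:
pSC101-GFPmut2-mScarlet-I TAA is a low-copy bacterial expression and reporter plasmid built on the pSC101 backbone, about 5.6 kb in total. It replicates from the pSC101 origin, which depends on the plasmid-encoded Rep101 (RepA) protein, and it is selected with ampicillin through a β-lactamase gene driven by its own bla promoter. A short remnant of the tetracycline efflux gene lies next to AmpR; as a fragment it is not expected to confer resistance. rrnB T1 and T2 terminators flank parts of the backbone, presumably insulating the reporter cassette from read-through transcription.

The payload is a dual-fluorescence reporter for translational fidelity. The record lists the promoter for both inserts as Ptet plus dnaK P1, and the feature table places a tet promoter upstream of GFPmut2, a rapidly maturing green fluorescent protein. GFPmut2 is followed about 20 bp downstream by mScarlet-I, a rapidly maturing monomeric red fluorescent protein, then a short annotated His-tag fragment and the lambda t0 terminator. The mScarlet-I coding sequence carries an engineered insertion near its start: a TAA stop codon at position 6 followed by a serine codon. Full-length red protein should therefore be produced only when ribosomes read through the premature stop codon, while GFPmut2 is available as a reference for overall expression. The record does not say whether the two proteins are translated as a fusion or from separate start sites.

The stated purpose is the detection of nonsense mistranslation at a TAA stop. The associated publication concerns fluorescent reporters for measuring antibiotic-induced nonsense and frameshift mistranslation in bacteria.
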