Features (pLannotate 1.2.2; 12 found; start..end, strand, type, name):
     20..202     -  CDS            TcR (fragment): tetracycline efflux protein; tet; confers resistance to tetracycline
    203..1063    -  CDS            AmpR: β-lactamase; bla; confers resistance to ampicillin, carbenicillin, and related antibiotics
   1064..1168    -  promoter       AmpR promoter: bla
   1220..1247    -  terminator     rrnB T2 terminator: transcription terminator T2 from the E. coli rrnB gene
   1455..1483    +  promoter       tet promoter: E. coli promoter for tetracycline efflux protein gene
   1556..2266    +  CDS            GFPmut2: GFPmut2 is a basic (constitutively fluorescent) green fluorescent protein published in 1996, derived from Aequorea victoria. It is reported to be a very rapidly-maturing weak dimer.
   2287..2988    +  CDS            mScarlet-I: mScarlet-I is a basic (constitutively fluorescent) red fluorescent protein published in 2016, derived from synthetic construct. It is reported to be a rapidly-maturing monomer with moderate acid sensitivity.
   3091..3114    +  CDS            9xHis (fragment): 9xHis affinity tag
   3199..3293    +  terminator     lambda t0 terminator: transcription terminator from phage lambda
   3785..4007    +  rep_origin     pSC101 ori: low-copy replication origin that requires the Rep101 protein
   4055..5005    +  CDS            Rep101: RepA protein needed for replication with the pSC101 origin; rep101
   5543..5629    -  terminator     rrnB T1 terminator: Escherichia coli rrnB; transcription terminator T1 from the E. coli rrnB gene
>Addgene plasmid #208187 | pSC101-GFPmut2-mScarlet-I TAA | addgene full sequence | sequence record 419243 | Addgene NGS Result
CCTCTAGAGCTTGCATGCCCAAGGAGATGGCGCCCAACAGTCCCCCGGCCACGGGGCCTGCCACCATACC
CACGCCGAAACAAGCGCTCATGAGCCCGAAGTGGCGAGCCCGATCTTCCCCATCGGTGATGTCGGCGATA
TAGGCGCCAGCAACCGCACCTGTGGCGCCGGTGATGCCGGCCACGATGCGTCCGGCGTAGAGTTACCAAT
GCTTAATCAGTGAGGCACCTATCTCAGCGATCTGTCTATTTCGTTCATCCATAGTTGCCTGACTCCCCGT
CGTGTAGATAACTACGATACGGGAGGGCTTACCATCTGGCCCCAGTGCTGCAATGATACCGCGAGACCCA
CGCTCACCGGCTCCAGATTTATCAGCAATAAACCAGCCAGCCGGAAGGGCCGAGCGCAGAAGTGGTCCTG
CAACTTTATCCGCCTCCATCCAGTCTATTAATTGTTGCCGGGAAGCTAGAGTAAGTAGTTCGCCAGTTAA
TAGTTTGCGCAACGTTGTTGCCATTGCTGCAGGCATCGTGGTGTCACGCTCGTCGTTTGGTATGGCTTCA
TTCAGCTCCGGTTCCCAACGATCAAGGCGAGTTACATGATCCCCCATGTTGTGCAAAAAAGCGGTTAGCT
CCTTCGGTCCTCCGATCGTTGTCAGAAGTAAGTTGGCCGCAGTGTTATCACTCATGGTTATGGCAGCACT
GCATAATTCTCTTACTGTCATGCCATCCGTAAGATGCTTTTCTGTGACTGGTGAGTACTCAACCAAGTCA
TTCTGAGAATAGTGTATGCGGCGACCGAGTTGCTCTTGCCCGGCGTCAACACGGGATAATACCGCGCCAC
ATAGCAGAACTTTAAAAGTGCTCATCATTGGAAAACGTTCTTCGGGGCGAAAACTCTCAAGGATCTTACC
GCTGTTGAGATCCAGTTCGATGTAACCCACTCGTGCACCCAACTGATCTTCAGCATCTTTTACTTTCACC
AGCGTTTCTGGGTGAGCAAAAACAGGAAGGCAAAATGCCGCAAAAAAGGGAATAAGGGCGACACGGAAAT
GTTGAATACTCATACTCTTCCTTTTTCAATATTATTGAAGCATTTATCAGGGTTATTGTCTCATGAGCGG
ATACATATTTGAATGTATTTAGAAAAATAAACAAATAGGGGTTCCGCGCACATTTCCCCGAAAAGTGCCA
CCTGACGTCTAAGAAACCATTATTATCATAAAAGGCCATCCGTCAGGATGGCCTTCTATGAATGCCTTGG
CTGCGATTCATTCTTTATATGAATAAAATTGTTGTCAGTTTCACGTCTTGTCCTGCCATATCGCGAAATT
TCTGCGCAAAAGCACAAAAAATTTTTGCATCTCCCCCTTGATGACGTGGGTTACGACCCCATTTAGTAGT
CAACCGCAGTGAGTGAGTCTGACGAGGCCCTTTCGTCTTCAAGAATTCTCATGTTTGACAGCTTATCATC
GATAAGCTTTAATGCGGTAGTTTATCACAGTTAAATTGCTAACGCAGTCCGGGGAATTCAGGCTTGGAGG
AACAATATGAAAGGATCCAAAGGTGAAGAATTATTCACTGGAGTTGTCCCAATTCTTGTTGAATTAGATG
GTGATGTTAATGGGCACAAATTTTCTGTCAGTGGAGAGGGTGAAGGTGATGCAACATACGGAAAACTTAC
CCTTAAATTTATTTGCACTACTGGAAAACTACCTGTTCCATGGCCAACACTTGTCACTACTTTCGCGTAT
GGTCTTCAATGCTTTGCGAGATACCCAGATCATATGAAACAGCATGACTTTTTCAAGAGTGCCATGCCCG
AAGGTTATGTACAGGAAAGAACTATATTTTTCAAAGATGACGGGAACTACAAGACACGTGCTGAAGTCAA
GTTTGAAGGTGATACCCTTGTTAATAGAATCGAGTTAAAAGGTATTGATTTTAAAGAAGATGGAAACATT
CTTGGACACAAATTGGAATACAACTATAACTCACACAAAGTATACATCATGGCAGACAAACAAAAGGATG
GAATCAAAGTTAACTTCAAAATTAGACACAACATTGAAGATGGAAGCGTTCAACTAGCAGACCATTATCA
ACGAAATACTCCAATTGGCGATGGCCCTGTCCTTTTACCAGACAACCATTACCTGTCCACACAATCTGCC
CTTTCGAAAGATCCCAACGAAAAGAGAGACCACATGGTCCTTCTTGAGTTTGTAACAGCTGCTGGGATTA
CACATGGTATGGATGAATTGTACAAATAACCGCCAGGAGGAACAATATGGTGAGCAAGGGCTAAAGTGAG
GCAGTGATCAAGGAGTTCATGCGGTTCAAGGTGCACATGGAGGGCTCCATGAACGGCCACGAGTTCGAGA
TCGAGGGCGAGGGCGAGGGCCGCCCCTACGAGGGCACCCAGACCGCCAAGCTGAAGGTGACCAAGGGTGG
CCCCCTGCCCTTCTCCTGGGACATCCTGTCCCCTCAGTTCATGTACGGCTCCAGGGCCTTCATCAAGCAC
CCCGCCGACATCCCCGACTACTATAAGCAGTCCTTCCCCGAGGGCTTCAAGTGGGAGCGCGTGATGAACT
TCGAGGACGGCGGCGCCGTGACCGTGACCCAGGACACCTCCCTGGAGGACGGCACCCTGATCTACAAGGT
GAAGCTCCGCGGCACCAACTTCCCTCCTGACGGCCCCGTAATGCAGAAGAAGACAATGGGCTGGGAAGCG
TCCACCGAGCGGTTGTACCCCGAGGACGGCGTGCTGAAGGGCGACATTAAGATGGCCCTGCGCCTGAAGG
ACGGCGGCCGCTACCTGGCGGACTTCAAGACCACCTACAAGGCCAAGAAGCCCGTGCAGATGCCCGGCGC
CTACAACGTCGACCGCAAGTTGGACATCACCTCCCACAACGAGGACTACACCGTGGTGGAACAGTACGAA
CGCTCCGAGGGCCGCCACTCCACCGGCGGCATGGACGAGCTGTACAAGTGACCGCCTAATGAGCGGGCTT
TAATCACTAGTGAATTCGCGGCCGCCTGCAGGTCGACCATATGGGAGAGCTCCGTCGACAAGCTTGCGGC
CGCACTCGAGCACCACCACCACCACCACCACCACTAATTGATTAATACCTAGGCTGCTAAACAAAGCCCA
TGGATCGATAGCTGGTCGACAGGACTCTGGGGTTCGAGAGCTCGCTTGGACTCCTGTTGATAGATCCAGT
AATGACCTCAGAACTCCATCTGGATTTGTTCAGAACGCTCGGTTGCCGCCGGGCGTTTTTTATTGGTGAG
AATCCAAGCACTAGGGACAGTAAGACGGGTAAGCCTGTTGATGATACCGCTGCCTTACTGGGTGCATTAG
CCAGTCTGAATGACCTGTCACGGGATAATCCGAAGTGGTCAGACTGGAAAATCAGAGGGCAGGAACTGCT
GAACAGCAAAAAGTCAGATAGCACCACATAGCAGACCCGCCATAAAACGCCCTGAGAAGCCCGTGACGGG
CTTTTCTTGTATTATGGGTAGTTTCCTTGCATGAATCCATAAAAGGCGCCTGTAGTGCCATTTACCCCCA
TTCACTGCCAGAGCCGTGAGCGCAGCGAACTGAATGTCACGAAAAAGACAGCGACTCAGGTGCCTGATGG
TCGGAGACAAAAGGAATATTCAGCGATTTGCCCGAGCTTGCGAGGGTGCTACTTAAGCCTTTAGGGTTTT
AAGGTCTGTTTTGTAGAGGAGCAAACAGCGTTTGCGACATCCTTTTGTAATACTGCGGAACTGACTAAAG
TAGTGAGTTATACACAGGGCTGGGATCTATTCTTTTTATCTTTTTTTATTCTTTCTTTATTCTATAAATT
ATAACCACTTGAATATAAACAAAAAAAACACACAAAGGTCTAGCGGAATTTACAGAGGGTCTAGCAGAAT
TTACAAGTTTTCCAGCAAAGGTCTAGCAGAATTTACAGATACCCACAACTCAAAGGAAAAGGACTAGTAA
TTATCATTGACTAGCCCATCTCAATTGGTATAGTGATTAAAATCACCTAGACCAATTGAGATGTATGTCT
GAATTAGTTGTTTTCAAAGCAAATGAACTAGCGATTAGTCGCTATGACTTAACGGAGCATGAAACCAAGC
TAATTTTATGCTGTGTGGCACTACTCAACCCCACGATTGAAAACCCTACAAGGAAAGAACGGACGGTATC
GTTCACTTATAACCAATACGCTCAGATGATGAACATCAGTAGGGAAAATGCTTATGGTGTATTAGCTAAA
GCAACCAGAGAGCTGATGACGAGAACTGTGGAAATCAGGAATCCTTTGGTTAAAGGCTTTGAGATTTTCC
AGTGGACAAACTATGCCAAGTTCTCAAGCGAAAAATTAGAATTAGTTTTTAGTGAAGAGATATTGCCTTA
TCTTTTCCAGTTAAAAAAATTCATAAAATATAATCTGGAACATGTTAAGTCTTTTGAAAACAAATACTCT
ATGAGGATTTATGAGTGGTTATTAAAAGAACTAACACAAAAGAAAACTCACAAGGCAAATATAGAGATTA
GCCTTGATGAATTTAAGTTCATGTTAATGCTTGAAAATAACTACCATGAGTTTAAAAGGCTTAACCAATG
GGTTTTGAAACCAATAAGTAAAGATTTAAACACTTACAGCAATATGAAATTGGTGGTTGATAAGCGAGGC
CGCCCGACTGATACGTTGATTTTCCAAGTTGAACTAGATAGACAAATGGATCTCGTAACCGAACTTGAGA
ACAACCAGATAAAAATGAATGGTGACAAAATACCAACAACCATTACATCAGATTCCTACCTACATAACGG
ACTAAGAAAAACACTACACGATGCTTTAACTGCAAAAATTCAGCTCACCAGTTTTGAGGCAAAATTTTTG
AGTGACATGCAAAGTAAGTATGATCTCAATGGTTCGTTCTCATGGCTCACGCAAAAACAACGAACCACAC
TAGAGAACATACTGGCTAAATACGGAAGGATCTGAGGTTCTTATGGCTCTTGTATCTATCAGTGAAGCAT
CAAGACTAACAAACAAAAGTAGAACAACTGTTCACCGTTACATATCAAAGGGAAAACTGTCCATATGCAC
AGATGAAAACGGTGTAAAAAAGATAGATACATCAGAGCTTTTACGAGTTTTTGGTGCATTCAAAGCTGTT
CACCATGAACAGATCGACAATGTAACAGATGAACAGCATGTAACACCTAATAGAACAGGTGAAACCAGTA
AAACAAAGCAACTAGAACATGAAATTGAACACCTGAGACAACTTGTTACAGCTCAACAGTCACACATAGA
CAGCCTGAAACAGGCGATGCTGCTTATCGAATCAAAGCTGCCGACAACACGGGAGCCAGTGACGCCTCCC
GTGGGGAAAAAATCATGGCAATTCTGGAAGAAATAGCGCTTTCAGCCGGCAAACCGGCTGAAGCCGGATC
TGCGATTCTGATAACAAACTAGCAACACCAGAACAGCCCGTTTGCGGGCAGCAAAACCCGTACCCTAGGT
CTAGGGCGGCGGATTTGTCCTACTCAGGAGAGCGTTCACCGACAAACAACAGATAAAACGAAAGGCCCAG
TCTTTCGACTGAGCCTTTCGTTTTATTTGATG
